Addgene plasmid #144223: TFORF2727
Purpose: Lentiviral vector for overexpressing transcription factor ORFs with unique 24-bp barcodes. Barcodes facilitate identification of transcription factors in pooled screens.
Depositing lab: Feng Zhang. Depositing organization: Broad Institute. Publication: A transcription factor atlas of directed differentiation. Joung J, Ma S, Tay T, Geiger-Schuller KR, Kirchgatterer PC, Verdine VK, Guo B, Arias-Garcia MA, Allen WE, Singh A, Kuksenko O, Abudayyeh OO, Gootenberg JS, Fu Z, Macrae RK, Buenrostro JD, Regev A, Zhang F. Cell. 2023 Jan 5;186(1):209-229.e26. doi: 10.1016/j.cell.2022.11.026. PubMed 36608654.
Backbone
  Vector backbone: pLX_TRC317
  Backbone manufacturer: Broad Institute Genetic Perturbation Platform
  Backbone size w/o insert (bp): 8264
  Vector type: Mammalian Expression, Lentiviral
  Selectable markers: Puromycin
Growth in bacteria
  Bacterial resistance: Ampicillin, 100 μg/mL
  Growth temperature: 37°C
  Growth strain: NEB Stable
  Copy number: High Copy
Gene/Insert
  Gene/Insert name: ZFP1
  Species: H. sapiens (human)
  Insert size (bp): 1226
  Entrez Gene: ZFP1 (a.k.a. ZNF475)
  Promoter: EF1a
  Cloning method: Unknown
  Sequencing primers: 5′ GGGTGGAGACTGAAGTTAGGCCAG; 3′ CACATAGCGTAAAAGGAGCAACATAG
Terms and licenses: Academic/Nonprofit Terms; Industry Terms: Not Available to Industry
Depositor comments: NM_001318472,NM_001318471,XM_017022986,ENST00000332307 . The transcription factor ORF portion of this plasmid was synthesized by Genewiz. Please test multiple small colonies in case of plasmid recombination. To make this collection available in a timely manner, a portion of this collection was not fully sequenced by Addgene. If an Addgene verified full plasmid sequence is not available, please contact us prior to placing an order to request the full sequence.
How to cite: TFORF2727 was a gift from Feng Zhang (Addgene plasmid # 144223 ; http://n2t.net/addgene:144223 ; RRID:Addgene_144223)
