[The description below was written by a language model from this plasmid's Addgene catalogue record and pLannotate feature annotations shown in this document.]
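Description:
TFORF2727 is a lentiviral mammalian expression plasmid built on the pLX_TRC317 backbone and carrying the human zinc-finger transcription factor ZFP1 (also known as ZNF475) as its open reading frame. It belongs to a large barcoded transcription factor ORF collection in which each construct carries a unique 24-bp barcode, so that the factor delivered to a cell can be identified by sequencing in pooled overexpression screens, such as those for directed differentiation. In bacteria it is maintained through a high-copy ColE1/pUC-type origin and ampicillin resistance (AmpR). An f1 origin and remnants of a lac/T7/T3 cloning region are also present. The depositor warns that the plasmid can recombine, as is common for LTR-containing vectors.

The viral portion has a third-generation layout. An RSV promoter drives a truncated HIV-1 5' LTR, followed by the Ψ packaging signal with a partial gag sequence, the RRE for Rev-dependent export of the genomic RNA, a cPPT/CTS element, and a self-inactivating ΔU3 3' LTR with a downstream SV40 polyadenylation signal. Between the LTRs, an SV40 early promoter expresses puromycin N-acetyltransferase for selection of transduced cells. A separate EF-1α promoter drives the ZFP1 ORF, with a WPRE downstream to enhance transcript stability and expression.

The automated annotation matches only about 470 bp directly after the promoter to ZFP1, whereas the catalogued insert is about 1.2 kb, so the rest of the ORF is left unlabelled. The barcode is not annotated as a feature, and its position is not stated in the record. The short U6 promoter, small t antigen and Rev fragments appear to be incidental partial matches rather than functional units.
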