Features (pLannotate 1.2.2; 31 found; start..end, strand, type, name):
      5..231     +  promoter       RSV promoter: Rous sarcoma virus enhancer/promoter
    232..412     +  LTR            5' LTR (truncated): truncated 5' long terminal repeat (LTR) from HIV-1
    459..584     +  misc_feature   HIV-1 Ψ: packaging signal of human immunodeficiency virus type 1
    568..931     +  CDS            HIV-1 gag (fragment): gag protein from human immunodeficiency virus 1; gag
   1077..1310    +  misc_feature   RRE: The Rev response element (RRE) of HIV-1 allows for Rev-dependent mRNA export from the nucleus to the cytoplasm.
   1687..1713    +  CDS            Rev (fragment): human immunodeficiency virus 1 (HIV-1) Rev protein; rev; enhances nuclear export of unspliced and incompletely spliced viral mRNAs
   1720..1743    +  promoter       SV40 promoter (fragment): SV40 early promoter
   1744..1815    +  promoter       SV40 promoter (fragment): SV40 enhancer and early promoter
   1839..1974    +  rep_origin     SV40 ori: SV40 origin of replication
   2020..2616    +  CDS            PuroR (fragment): puromycin N-acetyltransferase; pac from Streptomyces; confers resistance to puromycin
   2665..2782    +  misc_feature   cPPT/CTS: central polypurine tract and central termination sequence of HIV-1
   2847..2913    +  CDS            small t antigen (fragment): SV40 (simian virus 40) small t antigen
   2920..4098    +  promoter       EF-1α promoter: strong constitutive promoter for human elongation factor EF-1α
   4115..4585    +  CDS            ZFP1 (fragment): ZFP1_HUMAN - Also known as ZNF475. Experimental evidence at protein level: Swiss-Prot protein existence level 1. May be involved in transcriptional regulation. From Homo sapiens (Human).
   5252..5305    +  promoter       U6 promoter (fragment): RNA polymerase III promoter for human U6 snRNA
   5347..5935    +  misc_feature   WPRE: woodchuck hepatitis virus posttranscriptional regulatory element
   5986..6005    +  misc_feature   cPPT/CTS (fragment): central polypurine tract and central termination sequence of HIV-1
   6007..6240    +  LTR            3' LTR (ΔU3): self-inactivating 3' long terminal repeat (LTR) from HIV-1
   6318..6439    +  polyA_signal   SV40 poly(A) signal: SV40 polyadenylation signal
   6479..6614    +  rep_origin     SV40 ori: SV40 origin of replication
   6635..6653    -  promoter       T7 promoter: promoter for bacteriophage T7 RNA polymerase
   6661..6816    +  CDS            lacZα (fragment): LacZα fragment of β-galactosidase; lacZ fragment
   6821..7249    +  rep_origin     f1 ori (sequence partly withheld): f1 bacteriophage origin of replication; arrow indicates direction of (+) strand synthesis
   7302..7406    +  promoter       AmpR promoter: bla
   7407..8267    +  CDS            AmpR: β-lactamase; bla; confers resistance to ampicillin, carbenicillin, and related antibiotics
   8438..9026    +  rep_origin     ori: high-copy-number ColE1/pMB1/pBR322/pUC origin of replication
   9209..9301    +  CDS            lacI (fragment): lac repressor; lacI; The lac repressor binds to the lac operator to inhibit transcription in E. coli. This inhibition can be relieved by adding lactose or isopropyl-β-D-thiogalactopyranoside (IPTG).
   9314..9335    +  protein_bind   CAP binding site: CAP binding activates transcription in the presence of cAMP. E. coli catabolite activator protein
   9350..9380    +  promoter       lac promoter: promoter for the E. coli lac operon
   9388..9404    +  protein_bind   lac operator: The lac repressor binds to the lac operator to inhibit transcription in E. coli. This inhibition can be relieved by adding lactose or isopropyl-β-D-thiogalactopyranoside (IPTG). lac repressor encoded by lacI
   9449..9467    +  promoter       T3 promoter: promoter for bacteriophage T3 RNA polymerase
>Addgene plasmid #144223 | TFORF2727 | addgene full sequence | sequence record 404100 | Addgene NGS Result
TTAATGTAGTCTTATGCAATACTCTTGTAGTCTTGCAACATGGTAACGATGAGTTAGCAACATGCCTTAC
AAGGAGAGAAAAAGCACCGTGCATGCCGATTGGTGGAAGTAAGGTGGTACGATCGTGCCTTATTAGGAAG
GCAACAGACGGGTCTGACATGGATTGGACGAACCACTGAATTGCCGCATTGCAGAGATATTGTATTTAAG
TGCCTAGCTCGATACATAAACGGGTCTCTCTGGTTAGACCAGATCTGAGCCTGGGAGCTCTCTGGCTAAC
TAGGGAACCCACTGCTTAAGCCTCAATAAAGCTTGCCTTGAGTGCTTCAAGTAGTGTGTGCCCGTCTGTT
GTGTGACTCTGGTAACTAGAGATCCCTCAGACCCTTTTAGTCAGTGTGGAAAATCTCTAGCAGTGGCGCC
CGAACAGGGACTTGAAAGCGAAAGGGAAACCAGAGGAGCTCTCTCGACGCAGGACTCGGCTTGCTGAAGC
GCGCACGGCAAGAGGCGAGGGGCGGCGACTGGTGAGTACGCCAAAAATTTTGACTAGCGGAGGCTAGAAG
GAGAGAGATGGGTGCGAGAGCGTCAGTATTAAGCGGGGGAGAATTAGATCGCGATGGGAAAAAATTCGGT
TAAGGCCAGGGGGAAAGAAAAAATATAAATTAAAACATATAGTATGGGCAAGCAGGGAGCTAGAACGATT
CGCAGTTAATCCTGGCCTGTTAGAAACATCAGAAGGCTGTAGACAAATACTGGGACAGCTACAACCATCC
CTTCAGACAGGATCAGAAGAACTTAGATCATTATATAATACAGTAGCAACCCTCTATTGTGTGCATCAAA
GGATAGAGATAAAAGACACCAAGGAAGCTTTAGACAAGATAGAGGAAGAGCAAAACAAAAGTAAGACCAC
CGCACAGCAAGCGGCCGCTGATCTTCAGACCTGGAGGAGGAGATATGAGGGACAATTGGAGAAGTGAATT
ATATAAATATAAAGTAGTAAAAATTGAACCATTAGGAGTAGCACCCACCAAGGCAAAGAGAAGAGTGGTG
CAGAGAGAAAAAAGAGCAGTGGGAATAGGAGCTTTGTTCCTTGGGTTCTTGGGAGCAGCAGGAAGCACTA
TGGGCGCAGCGTCAATGACGCTGACGGTACAGGCCAGACAATTATTGTCTGGTATAGTGCAGCAGCAGAA
CAATTTGCTGAGGGCTATTGAGGCGCAACAGCATCTGTTGCAACTCACAGTCTGGGGCATCAAGCAGCTC
CAGGCAAGAATCCTGGCTGTGGAAAGATACCTAAAGGATCAACAGCTCCTGGGGATTTGGGGTTGCTCTG
GAAAACTCATTTGCACCACTGCTGTGCCTTGGAATGCTAGTTGGAGTAATAAATCTCTGGAACAGATTTG
GAATCACACGACCTGGATGGAGTGGGACAGAGAAATTAACAATTACACAAGCTTAATACACTCCTTAATT
GAAGAATCGCAAAACCAGCAAGAAAAGAATGAACAAGAATTATTGGAATTAGATAAATGGGCAAGTTTGT
GGAATTGGTTTAACATAACAAATTGGCTGTGGTATATAAAATTATTCATAATGATAGTAGGAGGCTTGGT
AGGTTTAAGAATAGTTTTTGCTGTACTTTCTATAGTGAATAGAGTTAGGCAGGGATATTCACCATTATCG
TTTCAGACCCACCTCCCAACCCCGAGGGGACCCATGCATTGCATCTCAATTAGTCAGCAACCAGGTGTGG
AAAGTCCCCAGGCTCCCCAGCAGGCAGAAGTATGCAAAGCATGCGTCTCAATTAGTCAGCAACCATAGTC
CCGCCCCTAACTCCGCCCATCCCGCCCCTAACTCCGCCCAGTTCCGCCCATTCTCCGCCCCATGGCTGAC
TAATTTTTTTTATTTATGCAGAGGCCGAGGCCGCCTCGGCCTCTGAGCTATTCCAGAAGTAGTGAGGAGG
CTTTTTTGGAGGCCTAGGCTTTTGCAAAAAGCTTTCTAGAGGTACCACCGGAGCTTACCATGACCGAGTA
CAAGCCCACGGTGCGCCTCGCCACCCGCGACGACGTCCCCAGGGCCGTACGCACCCTCGCCGCCGCGTTC
GCCGACTACCCCGCCACGCGCCACACCGTCGATCCGGACCGCCACATCGAGCGGGTCACCGAGCTGCAAG
AACTCTTCCTCACGCGCGTCGGGCTCGACATCGGCAAGGTGTGGGTCGCGGACGACGGCGCCGCCGTGGC
GGTCTGGACCACGCCGGAGAGCGTCGAAGCGGGGGCGGTGTTCGCCGAGATCGGCCCGCGCATGGCCGAG
TTGAGCGGTTCCCGGCTGGCCGCGCAGCAACAGATGGAAGGCCTCCTGGCGCCGCACCGGCCCAAGGAGC
CCGCGTGGTTCCTGGCCACCGTCGGCGTCTCGCCCGACCACCAGGGCAAGGGTCTGGGCAGCGCCGTCGT
GCTCCCCGGAGTGGAGGCGGCCGAGCGCGCCGGGGTGCCCGCCTTCCTGGAGACCTCCGCGCCCCGCAAC
CTCCCCTTCTACGAGCGGCTCGGCTTCACCGTCACCGCCGACGTCGAGGTGCCCGAAGGACCGCGCACCT
GGTGCATGACCCGCAAGCCCGGTGCCAGTTAACGAATTCTAGATCTTGAGACAAATGGCAGTATTCATCC
ACAATTTTAAAAGAAAAGGGGGGATTGGGGGGTACAGTGCAGGGGAAAGAATAGTAGACATAATAGCAAC
AGACATACAAACTAAAGAATTACAAAAACAAATTACAAAAATTCAAAATTTTCGGGTTTATTACAGGGAC
AGCAGAGATCCACTTTGGCGCCGGCTCGAGGCCTGCAGGTGCAAAGATGGATAAAGTTTTAAACAGAGAG
GAATCTTTGCAGCTAATGGACCTTCTAGGTCTTGAAAGGAGTGGGAATTGGCTCCGGTGCCCGTCAGTGG
GCAGAGCGCACATCGCCCACAGTCCCCGAGAAGTTGGGGGGAGGGGTCGGCAATTGAACCGGTGCCTAGA
GAAGGTGGCGCGGGGTAAACTGGGAAAGTGATGTCGTGTACTGGCTCCGCCTTTTTCCCGAGGGTGGGGG
AGAACCGTATATAAGTGCAGTAGTCGCCGTGAACGTTCTTTTTCGCAACGGGTTTGCCGCCAGAACACAG
GTAAGTGCCGTGTGTGGTTCCCGCGGGCCTGGCCTCTTTACGGGTTATGGCCCTTGCGTGCCTTGAATTA
CTTCCACCTGGCTGCAGTACGTGATTCTTGATCCCGAGCTTCGGGTTGGAAGTGGGTGGGAGAGTTCGAG
GCCTTGCGCTTAAGGAGCCCCTTCGCCTCGTGCTTGAGTTGAGGCCTGGCCTGGGCGCTGGGGCCGCCGC
GTGCGAATCTGGTGGCACCTTCGCGCCTGTCTCGCTGCTTTCGATAAGTCTCTAGCCATTTAAAATTTTT
GATGACCTGCTGCGACGCTTTTTTTCTGGCAAGATAGTCTTGTAAATGCGGGCCAAGATCTGCACACTGG
TATTTCGGTTTTTGGGGCCGCGGGCGGCGACGGGGCCCGTGCGTCCCAGCGCACATGTTCGGCGAGGCGG
GGCCTGCGAGCGCGGCCACCGAGAATCGGACGGGGGTAGTCTCAAGCTGGCCGGCCTGCTCTGGTGCCTG
GCCTCGCGCCGCCGTGTATCGCCCCGCCCTGGGCGGCAAGGCTGGCCCGGTCGGCACCAGTTGCGTGAGC
GGAAAGATGGCCGCTTCCCGGCCCTGCTGCAGGGAGCTCAAAATGGAGGACGCGGCGCTCGGGAGAGCGG
GCGGGTGAGTCACCCACACAAAGGAAAAGGGCCTTTCCGTCCTCAGCCGTCGCTTCATGTGACTCCACGG
AGTACCGGGCGCCGTCCAGGCACCTCGATTAGTTCTCGAGCTTTTGGAGTACGTCGTCTTTAGGTTGGGG
GGAGGGGTTTTATGCGATGGAGTTTCCCCACACTGAGTGGGTGGAGACTGAAGTTAGGCCAGCTTGGCAC
TTGATGTAATTCTCCTTGGAATTTGCCCTTTTTGAGTTTGGATCTTGGTTCATTCTCAAGCCTCAGACAG
TGGTTCAAAGTTTTTTTCTTCCATTTCAGGTGTCGTGAGGCTAGCACCGCCACCATGGATGTGATGCTGG
AGAATTATAGCAACTTACTTTCAGTGGAAGTGTGGAAGGCTGATGACCAGATGGAGAGAGACCACAGAAA
CCCAGACGAGCAGGCGAGGCAATTTTTAATTCTTAAGAACCAAACCCCAATTGAGGAAAGAGGCGATCTC
TTTGGAAAAGCACTTAATCTGAACACAGACTTTGTTTCTTTAAGACAAGTACCTTATAAATATGACTTAT
ATGAAAAAACTTTGAAATATAATTCAGACTTGCTTAATAGTAATAGAAGCTATGCAGGAAAGCAGACTGA
TGAGTGTAATGAATTTGGAAAAGCACTTCTCTACCTGAAGCAAGAGAAAACCCACAGTGGAGTAGAATAT
TCTGAATACAATAAAAGTGGAAAAGCCCTCAGCCATAAAGCAGCCATTTTTAAACATCAGAAAATAAAAA
ACTTGGTTCAACCTTTCATTTGTACTTACTGTGACAAGGCTTTCTCCTTTAAGTCACTCCTCATTAGTCA
TAAGAGAATACATACTGGAGAAAAGCCATATGAATGCAATGTATGTAAGAAAACCTTCTCCCATAAGGCC
AACCTCATCAAACATCAGAGAATTCACACTGGGGAGAAACCTTTCGAGTGTCCGGAATGTGGAAAAGCTT
TCACCCACCAGTCAAACCTCATTGTACACCAGAGAGCACATATGGAGAAGAAGCCCTATGAGTGCAGTGA
ATGTGGAAAGACATTTGCCCAAAAGTTTGAACTCACCACACACCAGAGAATTCATACAGGAGAGCGACCC
TATGAGTGTAACGAATGTGCAAAAACCTTCTTTAAGAAGTCAAACCTTATCATACATCAGAAGATTCACA
CGGGGGAGAAACGCTATGAGTGCAGTGAATGTGGAAAATCCTTTATCCAGAACTCACAGCTCATCATACA
CATGAGAACTCATACAGGAGAGAAACCCTATGAATGTACTGAGTGCGGCAAAACTTTCAGCCAGAGGTCA
ACTCTTAGATTACACTTGCGAATCCACACAGGAGAGAAACCATATGAGTGTTCCGAATGTGGGAAGGCCT
TTAGCAGGAAGTCCCGACTCAGTGTCCATCAGAGAGTTCACATCGGGGAGAAACCCTAGTAATGAACTAG
TCCGTAACTTGAAAGTATTTCGATTTCTTGGCTTTATATATCTTGTGGAAAGGACGAAGCATCCTTGACT
ACTGTCTCGGGACGCGTTAAGTCGACAATCAACCTCTGGATTACAAAATTTGTGAAAGATTGACTGGTAT
TCTTAACTATGTTGCTCCTTTTACGCTATGTGGATACGCTGCTTTAATGCCTTTGTATCATGCTATTGCT
TCCCGTATGGCTTTCATTTTCTCCTCCTTGTATAAATCCTGGTTGCTGTCTCTTTATGAGGAGTTGTGGC
CCGTTGTCAGGCAACGTGGCGTGGTGTGCACTGTGTTTGCTGACGCAACCCCCACTGGTTGGGGCATTGC
CACCACCTGTCAGCTCCTTTCCGGGACTTTCGCTTTCCCCCTCCCTATTGCCACGGCGGAACTCATCGCC
GCCTGCCTTGCCCGCTGCTGGACAGGGGCTCGGCTGTTGGGCACTGACAATTCCGTGGTGTTGTCGGGGA
AATCATCGTCCTTTCCTTGGCTGCTCGCCTGTGTTGCCACCTGGATTCTGCGCGGGACGTCCTTCTGCTA
CGTCCCTTCGGCCCTCAATCCAGCGGACCTTCCTTCCCGCGGCCTGCTGCCGGCTCTGCGGCCTCTTCCG
CGTCTTCGCCTTCGCCCTCAGACGAGTCGGATCTCCCTTTGGGCCGCCTCCCCGCGTCGACTTTAAGACC
AATGACTTACAAGGCAGCTGTAGATCTTAGCCACTTTTTAAAAGAAAAGGGGGGACTGGAAGGGCTAATT
CACTCCCAACGAAGACAAGATCTGCTTTTTGCTTGTACTGGGTCTCTCTGGTTAGACCAGATCTGAGCCT
GGGAGCTCTCTGGCTAACTAGGGAACCCACTGCTTAAGCCTCAATAAAGCTTGCCTTGAGTGCTTCAAGT
AGTGTGTGCCCGTCTGTTGTGTGACTCTGGTAACTAGAGATCCCTCAGACCCTTTTAGTCAGTGTGGAAA
ATCTCTAGCAGTACGTATAGTAGTTCATGTCATCTTATTATTCAGTATTTATAACTTGCAAAGAAATGAA
TATCAGAGAGTGAGAGGAACTTGTTTATTGCAGCTTATAATGGTTACAAATAAAGCAATAGCATCACAAA
TTTCACAAATAAAGCATTTTTTTCACTGCATTCTAGTTGTGGTTTGTCCAAACTCATCAATGTATCTTAT
CATGTCTGGCTCTAGCTATCCCGCCCCTAACTCCGCCCATCCCGCCCCTAACTCCGCCCAGTTCCGCCCA
TTCTCCGCCCCATGGCTGACTAATTTTTTTTATTTATGCAGAGGCCGAGGCCGCCTCGGCCTCTGAGCTA
TTCCAGAAGTAGTGAGGAGGCTTTTTTGGAGGCCTAGGGACGTACCCAATTCGCCCTATAGTGAGTCGTA
TTACGCGCGCTCACTGGCCGTCGTTTTACAACGTCGTGACTGGGAAAACCCTGGCGTTACCCAACTTAAT
CGCCTTGCAGCACATCCCCCTTTCGCCAGCTGGCGTAATAGCGAAGAGGCCCGCACCGATCGCCCTTCCC
AACAGTTGCGCAGCCTGAATGGCGAATGGG
[124 nt withheld, positions 6821-6944]
C
[91 nt withheld, positions 6946-7036]
A
[49 nt withheld, positions 7038-7086]
CCTTTGACGTTGGAGTCCACGTTCTTT
[37 nt withheld, positions 7114-7150]
ACCCTATCTCGGTCTATTCTTTTGATTTATAAGGGATTTTGCCGATTTCGGCCTATTGGTTAAAAAATGA
GCTGATTTAACAAAAATTTAACGCGAATTTTAACAAAATATTAACGCTTACAATTTAGGTGGCACTTTTC
GGGGAAATGTGCGCGGAACCCCTATTTGTTTATTTTTCTAAATACATTCAAATATGTATCCGCTCATGAG
ACAATAACCCTGATAAATGCTTCAATAATATTGAAAAAGGAAGAGTATGAGTATTCAACATTTCCGTGTC
GCCCTTATTCCCTTTTTTGCGGCATTTTGCCTTCCTGTTTTTGCTCACCCAGAAACGCTGGTGAAAGTAA
AAGATGCTGAAGATCAGTTGGGTGCACGAGTGGGTTACATCGAACTGGATCTCAACAGCGGTAAGATCCT
TGAGAGTTTTCGCCCCGAAGAACGTTTTCCAATGATGAGCACTTTTAAAGTTCTGCTATGTGGCGCGGTA
TTATCCCGTATTGACGCCGGGCAAGAGCAACTCGGTCGCCGCATACACTATTCTCAGAATGACTTGGTTG
AGTACTCACCAGTCACAGAAAAGCATCTTACGGATGGCATGACAGTAAGAGAATTATGCAGTGCTGCCAT
AACCATGAGTGATAACACTGCGGCCAACTTACTTCTGACAACGATCGGAGGACCGAAGGAGCTAACCGCT
TTTTTGCACAACATGGGGGATCATGTAACTCGCCTTGATCGTTGGGAACCGGAGCTGAATGAAGCCATAC
CAAACGACGAGCGTGACACCACGATGCCTGTAGCAATGGCAACAACGTTGCGCAAACTATTAACTGGCGA
ACTACTTACTCTAGCTTCCCGGCAACAATTAATAGACTGGATGGAGGCGGATAAAGTTGCAGGACCACTT
CTGCGCTCGGCCCTTCCGGCTGGCTGGTTTATTGCTGATAAATCTGGAGCCGGTGAGCGTGGGTCTCGCG
GTATCATTGCAGCACTGGGGCCAGATGGTAAGCCCTCCCGTATCGTAGTTATCTACACGACGGGGAGTCA
GGCAACTATGGATGAACGAAATAGACAGATCGCTGAGATAGGTGCCTCACTGATTAAGCATTGGTAACTG
TCAGACCAAGTTTACTCATATATACTTTAGATTGATTTAAAACTTCATTTTTAATTTAAAAGGATCTAGG
TGAAGATCCTTTTTGATAATCTCATGACCAAAATCCCTTAACGTGAGTTTTCGTTCCACTGAGCGTCAGA
CCCCGTAGAAAAGATCAAAGGATCTTCTTGAGATCCTTTTTTTCTGCGCGTAATCTGCTGCTTGCAAACA
AAAAAACCACCGCTACCAGCGGTGGTTTGTTTGCCGGATCAAGAGCTACCAACTCTTTTTCCGAAGGTAA
CTGGCTTCAGCAGAGCGCAGATACCAAATACTGTTCTTCTAGTGTAGCCGTAGTTAGGCCACCACTTCAA
GAACTCTGTAGCACCGCCTACATACCTCGCTCTGCTAATCCTGTTACCAGTGGCTGCTGCCAGTGGCGAT
AAGTCGTGTCTTACCGGGTTGGACTCAAGACGATAGTTACCGGATAAGGCGCAGCGGTCGGGCTGAACGG
GGGGTTCGTGCACACAGCCCAGCTTGGAGCGAACGACCTACACCGAACTGAGATACCTACAGCGTGAGCT
ATGAGAAAGCGCCACGCTTCCCGAAGGGAGAAAGGCGGACAGGTATCCGGTAAGCGGCAGGGTCGGAACA
GGAGAGCGCACGAGGGAGCTTCCAGGGGGAAACGCCTGGTATCTTTATAGTCCTGTCGGGTTTCGCCACC
TCTGACTTGAGCGTCGATTTTTGTGATGCTCGTCAGGGGGGCGGAGCCTATGGAAAAACGCCAGCAACGC
GGCCTTTTTACGGTTCCTGGCCTTTTGCTGGCCTTTTGCTCACATGTTCTTTCCTGCGTTATCCCCTGAT
TCTGTGGATAACCGTATTACCGCCTTTGAGTGAGCTGATACCGCTCGCCGCAGCCGAACGACCGAGCGCA
GCGAGTCAGTGAGCGAGGAAGCGGAAGAGCGCCCAATACGCAAACCGCCTCTCCCCGCGCGTTGGCCGAT
TCATTAATGCAGCTGGCACGACAGGTTTCCCGACTGGAAAGCGGGCAGTGAGCGCAACGCAATTAATGTG
AGTTAGCTCACTCATTAGGCACCCCAGGCTTTACACTTTATGCTTCCGGCTCGTATGTTGTGTGGAATTG
TGAGCGGATAACAATTTCACACAGGAAACAGCTATGACCATGATTACGCCAAGCGCGCAATTAACCCTCA
CTAAAGGGAACAAAAGCTGGAGCTGCAAGC
