>Addgene plasmid #144223 | TFORF2727 | depositor partial sequence | sequence record 284784 | Insert
ACCGCCACCATGGATGTGATGCTGGAGAATTATAGCAACTTACTTTCAGTGGAAGTGTGGAAGGCTGATG
ACCAGATGGAGAGAGACCACAGAAACCCAGACGAGCAGGCGAGGCAATTTTTAATTCTTAAGAACCAAAC
CCCAATTGAGGAAAGAGGCGATCTCTTTGGAAAAGCACTTAATCTGAACACAGACTTTGTTTCTTTAAGA
CAAGTACCTTATAAATATGACTTATATGAAAAAACTTTGAAATATAATTCAGACTTGCTTAATAGTAATA
GAAGCTATGCAGGAAAGCAGACTGATGAGTGTAATGAATTTGGAAAAGCACTTCTCTACCTGAAGCAAGA
GAAAACCCACAGTGGAGTAGAATATTCTGAATACAATAAAAGTGGAAAAGCCCTCAGCCATAAAGCAGCC
ATTTTTAAACATCAGAAAATAAAAAACTTGGTTCAACCTTTCATTTGTACTTACTGTGACAAGGCTTTCT
CCTTTAAGTCACTCCTCATTAGTCATAAGAGAATACATACTGGAGAAAAGCCATATGAATGCAATGTATG
TAAGAAAACCTTCTCCCATAAGGCCAACCTCATCAAACATCAGAGAATTCACACTGGGGAGAAACCTTTC
GAGTGTCCGGAATGTGGAAAAGCTTTCACCCACCAGTCAAACCTCATTGTACACCAGAGAGCACATATGG
AGAAGAAGCCCTATGAGTGCAGTGAATGTGGAAAGACATTTGCCCAAAAGTTTGAACTCACCACACACCA
GAGAATTCATACAGGAGAGCGACCCTATGAGTGTAACGAATGTGCAAAAACCTTCTTTAAGAAGTCAAAC
CTTATCATACATCAGAAGATTCACACGGGGGAGAAACGCTATGAGTGCAGTGAATGTGGAAAATCCTTTA
TCCAGAACTCACAGCTCATCATACACATGAGAACTCATACAGGAGAGAAACCCTATGAATGTACTGAGTG
CGGCAAAACTTTCAGCCAGAGGTCAACTCTTAGATTACACTTGCGAATCCACACAGGAGAGAAACCATAT
GAGTGTTCCGAATGTGGGAAGGCCTTTAGCAGGAAGTCCCGACTCAGTGTCCATCAGAGAGTTCACATCG
GGGAGAAACCCTAGTAATGAACTAGTCCGTAACTTGAAAGTATTTCGATTTCTTGGCTTTATATATCTTG
TGGAAAGGACGAAGCATCCTTGACTACTGTCTCGGG
