>Addgene plasmid #144223 | TFORF2727 | depositor partial sequence | sequence record 284785 | Barcode
AGCATCCTTGACTACTGTCTCGGG
